Addgene plasmid #157723: pcDNA5-FRT-TO-Nsp16
Purpose: mammalian expression of untagged SARS-CoV-2 Nsp16 under control of a tetracycline-inducible promoter
Depositing lab: David Tollervey. Depositing organization: University of Edinburgh. Publication: Integrative vectors for regulated expression of SARS-CoV-2 proteins implicated in RNA metabolism. Bresson S, Robertson N, Sani E, Turowski TW, Shchepachev V, Kompauerova M, Spanos C, Helwak A, Tollervey D. Wellcome Open Res. 2020 Nov 3;5:261. doi: 10.12688/wellcomeopenres.16322.1. eCollection 2020. PubMed 33313418.
Backbone
  Vector backbone: pcDNA5-FRT-TO
  Backbone manufacturer: Thermo Fisher
  Vector type: Mammalian Expression
  Selectable markers: Hygromycin
Growth in bacteria
  Bacterial resistance: Ampicillin, 100 μg/mL
  Growth temperature: 37°C
  Growth strain: DH5alpha
  Copy number: High Copy
Gene/Insert
  Gene/Insert name: Nsp16
  Species: SARS-CoV-2
  Mutation: codon optimized
  Entrez Gene: ORF1ab (a.k.a. GU280_gp01)
  Cloning method: Restriction Enzyme; 5′ cloning site Unknown (unknown if destroyed); 3′ cloning site Unknown (unknown if destroyed)
Resource information
  A portion of this plasmid was derived from a plasmid made by: IDT
Terms and licenses: Academic/Nonprofit Terms; Industry Terms
How to cite: pcDNA5-FRT-TO-Nsp16 was a gift from David Tollervey (Addgene plasmid # 157723 ; http://n2t.net/addgene:157723 ; RRID:Addgene_157723)
