[The description below was written by a language model from this plasmid's Addgene catalogue record and pLannotate feature annotations shown in this document.]
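Description:
pcDNA5-FRT-TO-Nsp16 is a mammalian expression plasmid of about 6 kb, built on the commercial pcDNA5-FRT-TO backbone and designed for regulated expression of untagged SARS-CoV-2 Nsp16. It is propagated in E. coli through a high-copy ColE1/pUC-type origin and selected with ampicillin via the β-lactamase gene. Short annotated fragments such as f1 ori, lac promoter/operator, lacI, ble and bom appear to be backbone remnants rather than functional parts of the design.

The payload is a codon-optimized Nsp16 open reading frame, derived in part from commercially synthesized DNA. The automated annotation labels this roughly 0.9 kb coding region only by homology to a coronavirus replicase polyprotein, which fits Nsp16 being a cleavage product of ORF1ab. It sits downstream of the CMV immediate-early enhancer and promoter, followed by two short elements annotated as tet operator-containing fragments, and is terminated by the bovine growth hormone polyadenylation signal. In cells that express the Tet repressor, operator binding keeps the CMV promoter silent until tetracycline or doxycycline is added, giving inducible expression.

Downstream lies an FRT site placed directly in front of a hygromycin resistance gene with an SV40 poly(A) signal. No complete promoter is annotated upstream of this gene. In this backbone design, FLP-mediated recombination into a matching genomic FRT site in a suitable host cell line is what allows the marker to be expressed, so hygromycin selects for single-copy, site-specific integrants. The construct belongs to a set of integrative vectors for studying SARS-CoV-2 proteins implicated in RNA metabolism, and serves as the untagged version for making stable, inducible Nsp16 cell lines.
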