Features (pLannotate 1.2.2; 21 found; start..end, strand, type, name):
    147..526     +  enhancer       CMV enhancer: human cytomegalovirus immediate early enhancer
    527..730     +  promoter       CMV promoter: human cytomegalovirus (CMV) immediate early promoter
    732..751     +  promoter       PLtetO-1 promoter (fragment): modified phage lambda PL promoter with tet operator sites (Lutz and Bujard, 1997)
    753..772     +  promoter       PLtetO-1 promoter (fragment): modified phage lambda PL promoter with tet operator sites (Lutz and Bujard, 1997)
    780..813     +  promoter       TRE3GV promoter (fragment): 3rd-generation Tet-responsive promoter that can be activated by binding of Tet-On® 3G, optimized for retroviral and lentiviral vectors
    917..1810    +  CDS            rep (fragment): R1AB_CVPFS - Protein inferred from homology: Swiss-Prot protein existence level 3. NendoU is a Mn(2+)-dependent, uridylate-specific enzyme, which leaves 2'-3'-cyclic phosphates 5' to the cleaved bond. From Porcine transmissible gastroenteritis coronavirus (strain FS772/70) (TGEV).
   1888..2112    +  polyA_signal   bGH poly(A) signal: bovine growth hormone polyadenylation signal
   2116..2137    +  promoter       SV40 promoter (fragment): SV40 enhancer and early promoter
   2158..2391    +  rep_origin     f1 ori (fragment) (sequence partly withheld): f1 bacteriophage origin of replication; arrow indicates direction of (+) strand synthesis
   2396..2443    +  protein_bind   FRT: FLP-mediated recombination occurs in the 8-bp core sequence TCTAGAAA (Turan and Bode, 2011). FLP recombinase from the Saccharomyces cerevisiae 2μ plasmid
   2451..3473    +  CDS            HygR: aminoglycoside phosphotransferase from E. coli; aph(4)-Ia; confers resistance to hygromycin
   3483..3608    +  CDS            ble (fragment): BLE_KLEPN - Experimental evidence at protein level: Swiss-Prot protein existence level 1. Binding protein with a strong affinity to the bleomycin family of antibiotics. Binds to CL990; an antimitotic-antibiotic compound. From Klebsiella pneumoniae.
   3603..3724    +  polyA_signal   SV40 poly(A) signal: SV40 polyadenylation signal
   3797..3813    -  protein_bind   lac operator: The lac repressor binds to the lac operator to inhibit transcription in E. coli. This inhibition can be relieved by adding lactose or isopropyl-β-D-thiogalactopyranoside (IPTG). lac repressor encoded by lacI
   3821..3851    -  promoter       lac promoter: promoter for the E. coli lac operon
   3866..3887    -  protein_bind   CAP binding site: CAP binding activates transcription in the presence of cAMP. E. coli catabolite activator protein
   3900..3992    -  CDS            lacI (fragment): lac repressor; lacI; The lac repressor binds to the lac operator to inhibit transcription in E. coli. This inhibition can be relieved by adding lactose or isopropyl-β-D-thiogalactopyranoside (IPTG).
   4175..4763    -  rep_origin     ori: high-copy-number ColE1/pMB1/pBR322/pUC origin of replication
   4934..5794    -  CDS            AmpR: β-lactamase; bla; confers resistance to ampicillin, carbenicillin, and related antibiotics
   5795..5899    -  promoter       AmpR promoter: bla
   5958..6010    -  misc_feature   bom (fragment): basis of mobility region from pBR322
>Addgene plasmid #157723 | pcDNA5-FRT-TO-Nsp16 | addgene full sequence | sequence record 307926 | Addgene NGS Result
TGCTTGTGTGTTGGAGGTCGCTGAGTAGTGCGCGAGCAAAATTTAAGCTACAACAAGGCAAGGCTTGACC
GACAATTGCATGAAGAATCTGCTTAGGGTTAGGCGTTTTGCGCTGCTTCGCGATGTACGGGCCAGATATA
CGCGTTGACATTGATTATTGACTAGTTATTAATAGTAATCAATTACGGGGTCATTAGTTCATAGCCCATA
TATGGAGTTCCGCGTTACATAACTTACGGTAAATGGCCCGCCTGGCTGACCGCCCAACGACCCCCGCCCA
TTGACGTCAATAATGACGTATGTTCCCATAGTAACGCCAATAGGGACTTTCCATTGACGTCAATGGGTGG
AGTATTTACGGTAAACTGCCCACTTGGCAGTACATCAAGTGTATCATATGCCAAGTACGCCCCCTATTGA
CGTCAATGACGGTAAATGGCCCGCCTGGCATTATGCCCAGTACATGACCTTATGGGACTTTCCTACTTGG
CAGTACATCTACGTATTAGTCATCGCTATTACCATGGTGATGCGGTTTTGGCAGTACATCAATGGGCGTG
GATAGCGGTTTGACTCACGGGGATTTCCAAGTCTCCACCCCATTGACGTCAATGGGAGTTTGTTTTGGCA
CCAAAATCAACGGGACTTTCCAAAATGTCGTAACAACTCCGCCCCATTGACGCAAATGGGCGGTAGGCGT
GTACGGTGGGAGGTCTATATAAGCAGAGCTCTCCCTATCAGTGATAGAGATCTCCCTATCAGTGATAGAG
ATCGTCGACGAGCTCGTTTAGTGAACCGTCAGATCGCCTGGAGACGCCATCCACGCTGTTTTGACCTCCA
TAGAAGACACCGGGACCGATCCAGCCTCCGGACTCTAGCGTTTAAACTTAAGCTTGGTACCGAGCTCGGA
TCCGGGATGTCTTCTCAAGCCTGGCAGCCTGGCGTTGCTATGCCCAATTTGTACAAAATGCAGCGGATGT
TGCTTGAAAAATGCGACCTTCAAAACTACGGCGACTCAGCCACCCTCCCTAAGGGAATTATGATGAACGT
TGCGAAGTACACACAACTGTGCCAGTACTTGAACACCCTTACCCTTGCCGTCCCATACAACATGCGGGTC
ATTCACTTTGGAGCAGGGAGTGACAAAGGAGTGGCGCCGGGTACTGCTGTGCTTCGACAATGGTTGCCCA
CTGGAACCCTCCTGGTGGATAGCGACCTCAATGATTTTGTTTCAGATGCAGATTCTACTTTGATTGGCGA
TTGCGCGACAGTACACACCGCGAACAAATGGGACCTTATTATTTCAGACATGTACGATCCAAAGACCAAA
AATGTCACCAAGGAGAATGACTCAAAGGAGGGCTTTTTCACGTACATATGCGGGTTTATACAACAAAAAC
TCGCCTTGGGAGGTAGCGTAGCTATAAAGATTACGGAGCACAGTTGGAATGCGGATCTGTATAAGCTCAT
GGGCCATTTTGCATGGTGGACCGCGTTTGTTACTAACGTCAACGCCTCTTCCAGTGAGGCATTTCTGATT
GGATGCAACTATCTTGGCAAACCCAGAGAACAGATCGACGGATACGTTATGCACGCAAATTATATATTTT
GGCGGAATACCAATCCGATACAACTTTCCTCCTACTCCTTGTTTGACATGTCCAAATTCCCTCTCAAGCT
GAGAGGCACCGCCGTTATGAGCCTTAAAGAGGGTCAGATCAACGATATGATCCTTTCCCTTCTTTCCAAA
GGTCGCCTTATAATAAGGGAGAACAATCGGGTTGTAATTTCAAGTGACGTTCTGGTCAATAACGCCTAGG
AGATATCCAGCACAGTGGCGGCCGCTCGAGTCTAGAGGGCCCGTTTAAACCCGCTGATCAGCCTCGACTG
TGCCTTCTAGTTGCCAGCCATCTGTTGTTTGCCCCTCCCCCGTGCCTTCCTTGACCCTGGAAGGTGCCAC
TCCCACTGTCCTTTCCTAATAAAATGAGGAAATTGCATCGCATTGTCTGAGTAGGTGTCATTCTATTCTG
GGGGGTGGGGTGGGGCAGGACAGCAAGGGGGAGGATTGGGAAGACAATAGCAGGCATGCTGGGGATGCGG
TGGGCTCTATGGCTTCTGAGGCGGAAAGAACCAGCTGGGGCTCTAGGGGGTATCCCC
[124 nt withheld, positions 2158-2281]
C
[91 nt withheld, positions 2283-2373]
AGGGTGATGGTTCACGTACCTAGAAGTTCCTATTCCGAAGTTCCTATTCTCTAGAAAGTATAGGAACTTC
CTTGGCCAAAAAGCCTGAACTCACCGCGACGTCTGTCGAGAAGTTTCTGATCGAAAAGTTCGACAGCGTC
TCCGACCTGATGCAGCTCTCGGAGGGCGAAGAATCTCGTGCTTTCAGCTTCGATGTAGGAGGGCGTGGAT
ATGTCCTGCGGGTAAATAGCTGCGCCGATGGTTTCTACAAAGATCGTTATGTTTATCGGCACTTTGCATC
GGCCGCGCTCCCGATTCCGGAAGTGCTTGACATTGGGGAATTCAGCGAGAGCCTGACCTATTGCATCTCC
CGCCGTGCACAGGGTGTCACGTTGCAAGACCTGCCTGAAACCGAACTGCCCGCTGTTCTGCAGCCGGTCG
CGGAGGCCATGGATGCGATCGCTGCGGCCGATCTTAGCCAGACGAGCGGGTTCGGCCCATTCGGACCGCA
AGGAATCGGTCAATACACTACATGGCGTGATTTCATATGCGCGATTGCTGATCCCCATGTGTATCACTGG
CAAACTGTGATGGACGACACCGTCAGTGCGTCCGTCGCGCAGGCTCTCGATGAGCTGATGCTTTGGGCCG
AGGACTGCCCCGAAGTCCGGCACCTCGTGCACGCGGATTTCGGCTCCAACAATGTCCTGACGGACAATGG
CCGCATAACAGCGGTCATTGACTGGAGCGAGGCGATGTTCGGGGATTCCCAATACGAGGTCGCCAACATC
TTCTTCTGGAGGCCGTGGTTGGCTTGTATGGAGCAGCAGACGCGCTACTTCGAGCGGAGGCATCCGGAGC
TTGCAGGATCGCCGCGGCTCCGGGCGTATATGCTCCGCATTGGTCTTGACCAACTCTATCAGAGCTTGGT
TGACGGCAATTTCGATGATGCAGCTTGGGCGCAGGGTCGATGCGACGCAATCGTCCGATCCGGAGCCGGG
ACTGTCGGGCGTACACAAATCGCCCGCAGAAGCGCGGCCGTCTGGACCGATGGCTGTGTAGAAGTACTCG
CCGATAGTGGAAACCGACGCCCCAGCACTCGTCCGAGGGCAAAGGAATAGCACGTACTACGAGATTTCGA
TTCCACCGCCGCCTTCTATGAAAGGTTGGGCTTCGGAATCGTTTTCCGGGACGCCGGCTGGATGATCCTC
CAGCGCGGGGATCTCATGCTGGAGTTCTTCGCCCACCCCAACTTGTTTATTGCAGCTTATAATGGTTACA
AATAAAGCAATAGCATCACAAATTTCACAAATAAAGCATTTTTTTCACTGCATTCTAGTTGTGGTTTGTC
CAAACTCATCAATGTATCTTATCATGTCTGTATACCGTCGACCTCTAGCTAGAGCTTGGCGTAATCATGG
TCATAGCTGTTTCCTGTGTGAAATTGTTATCCGCTCACAATTCCACACAACATACGAGCCGGAAGCATAA
AGTGTAAAGCCTGGGGTGCCTAATGAGTGAGCTAACTCACATTAATTGCGTTGCGCTCACTGCCCGCTTT
CCAGTCGGGAAACCTGTCGTGCCAGCTGCATTAATGAATCGGCCAACGCGCGGGGAGAGGCGGTTTGCGT
ATTGGGCGCTCTTCCGCTTCCTCGCTCACTGACTCGCTGCGCTCGGTCGTTCGGCTGCGGCGAGCGGTAT
CAGCTCACTCAAAGGCGGTAATACGGTTATCCACAGAATCAGGGGATAACGCAGGAAAGAACATGTGAGC
AAAAGGCCAGCAAAAGGCCAGGAACCGTAAAAAGGCCGCGTTGCTGGCGTTTTTCCATAGGCTCCGCCCC
CCTGACGAGCATCACAAAAATCGACGCTCAAGTCAGAGGTGGCGAAACCCGACAGGACTATAAAGATACC
AGGCGTTTCCCCCTGGAAGCTCCCTCGTGCGCTCTCCTGTTCCGACCCTGCCGCTTACCGGATACCTGTC
CGCCTTTCTCCCTTCGGGAAGCGTGGCGCTTTCTCATAGCTCACGCTGTAGGTATCTCAGTTCGGTGTAG
GTCGTTCGCTCCAAGCTGGGCTGTGTGCACGAACCCCCCGTTCAGCCCGACCGCTGCGCCTTATCCGGTA
ACTATCGTCTTGAGTCCAACCCGGTAAGACACGACTTATCGCCACTGGCAGCAGCCACTGGTAACAGGAT
TAGCAGAGCGAGGTATGTAGGCGGTGCTACAGAGTTCTTGAAGTGGTGGCCTAACTACGGCTACACTAGA
AGAACAGTATTTGGTATCTGCGCTCTGCTGAAGCCAGTTACCTTCGGAAAAAGAGTTGGTAGCTCTTGAT
CCGGCAAACAAACCACCGCTGGTAGCGGTGGTTTTTTTGTTTGCAAGCAGCAGATTACGCGCAGAAAAAA
AGGATCTCAAGAAGATCCTTTGATCTTTTCTACGGGGTCTGACGCTCAGTGGAACGAAAACTCACGTTAA
GGGATTTTGGTCATGAGATTATCAAAAAGGATCTTCACCTAGATCCTTTTAAATTAAAAATGAAGTTTTA
AATCAATCTAAAGTATATATGAGTAAACTTGGTCTGACAGTTACCAATGCTTAATCAGTGAGGCACCTAT
CTCAGCGATCTGTCTATTTCGTTCATCCATAGTTGCCTGACTCCCCGTCGTGTAGATAACTACGATACGG
GAGGGCTTACCATCTGGCCCCAGTGCTGCAATGATACCGCGAGACCCACGCTCACCGGCTCCAGATTTAT
CAGCAATAAACCAGCCAGCCGGAAGGGCCGAGCGCAGAAGTGGTCCTGCAACTTTATCCGCCTCCATCCA
GTCTATTAATTGTTGCCGGGAAGCTAGAGTAAGTAGTTCGCCAGTTAATAGTTTGCGCAACGTTGTTGCC
ATTGCTACAGGCATCGTGGTGTCACGCTCGTCGTTTGGTATGGCTTCATTCAGCTCCGGTTCCCAACGAT
CAAGGCGAGTTACATGATCCCCCATGTTGTGCAAAAAAGCGGTTAGCTCCTTCGGTCCTCCGATCGTTGT
CAGAAGTAAGTTGGCCGCAGTGTTATCACTCATGGTTATGGCAGCACTGCATAATTCTCTTACTGTCATG
CCATCCGTAAGATGCTTTTCTGTGACTGGTGAGTACTCAACCAAGTCATTCTGAGAATAGTGTATGCGGC
GACCGAGTTGCTCTTGCCCGGCGTCAATACGGGATAATACCGCGCCACATAGCAGAACTTTAAAAGTGCT
CATCATTGGAAAACGTTCTTCGGGGCGAAAACTCTCAAGGATCTTACCGCTGTTGAGATCCAGTTCGATG
TAACCCACTCGTGCACCCAACTGATCTTCAGCATCTTTTACTTTCACCAGCGTTTCTGGGTGAGCAAAAA
CAGGAAGGCAAAATGCCGCAAAAAAGGGAATAAGGGCGACACGGAAATGTTGAATACTCATACTCTTCCT
TTTTCAATATTATTGAAGCATTTATCAGGGTTATTGTCTCATGAGCGGATACATATTTGAATGTATTTAG
AAAAATAAACAAATAGGGGTTCCGCGCACATTTCCCCGAAAAGTGCCACCTGACGTCGACGGATCGGGAG
ATCTCCCGATCCCCTATGGTGCACTCTCAGTACAATCTGCTCTGATGCCGCATAGTTAAGCCAGTATCTG
CTCCC
